Addgene plasmid #87463: HD-6
Purpose: For library amplification of fragment HD-6
Depositing lab: Steve Pollard. Depositing organization: University of Edinburgh. Publication: STAR: a simple TAL effector assembly reaction using isothermal assembly. Gogolok S, Garcia-Diaz C, Pollard SM. Sci Rep. 2016 Sep 12;6:33209. doi: 10.1038/srep33209. PubMed 27615025.
Backbone
  Vector backbone: pMA-T
  Backbone manufacturer: Life Technologies
  Vector type: TALEN, Synthetic Biology ; TALE DBD library preparation
Growth in bacteria
  Bacterial resistance: Ampicillin, 100 μg/mL
  Growth temperature: 37°C
  Growth strain: DH5alpha
  Copy number: High Copy
Gene/Insert
  Gene/Insert name: HD-6
  Species: Synthetic
  Cloning method: Unknown
Terms and licenses: Academic/Nonprofit Terms; Industry Terms: Not Available to Industry
How to cite: HD-6 was a gift from Steve Pollard (Addgene plasmid # 87463 ; http://n2t.net/addgene:87463 ; RRID:Addgene_87463)
