[The description below was written by a language model from this plasmid's Addgene catalogue record and pLannotate feature annotations shown in this document.]
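Description:
HD-6 is a small (about 2.5 kb) bacterial cloning plasmid built on the pMA-T gene-synthesis backbone, serving as a storage and template vector for one synthetic module of a TAL effector DNA-binding-domain library. It is maintained in E. coli at high copy through a ColE1/pUC-type origin of replication and selected with ampicillin via a β-lactamase (AmpR) gene driven by its native bla promoter. The remaining backbone annotations are short fragments (partial M13 origin, lacZα, lacI and RSF origin matches) that appear to be vestigial vector sequence rather than functional elements. A T7 promoter lies immediately upstream of the insert.

The insert is a synthetic fragment of roughly 150 bp that the annotation software matches to a portion of AvrXa10, a Xanthomonas oryzae TAL effector. This is consistent with it encoding TAL repeat sequence, since the repeat units of these proteins are highly conserved. In TAL effector nomenclature, "HD" usually denotes the repeat-variable diresidue that specifies cytosine recognition, and the "6" probably indicates the position of this module in an ordered assembly, though the record does not spell out either point.

According to the stated purpose, the plasmid is used for library amplification of the HD-6 fragment: it provides a sequence-verified template from which the module is generated as one part of a set of fragments. These are then combined by isothermal assembly to build custom TALE DNA-binding domains for TALENs and other designer TAL effector applications. The plasmid is not itself an expression construct, and the cloning method used to insert the fragment is not recorded.
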