Features (pLannotate 1.2.2; 9 found; start..end, strand, type, name):
      3..134     -  rep_origin     M13 ori (fragment): M13 bacteriophage origin of replication; arrow indicates direction of (+) strand synthesis
    155..311     -  CDS            lacZα (fragment): LacZα fragment of β-galactosidase; lacZ fragment
    320..338     +  promoter       T7 promoter: promoter for bacteriophage T7 RNA polymerase
    345..497     +  CDS            avrXa10 (fragment): AVX10_XANOO - Experimental evidence at protein level: Swiss-Prot protein existence level 1. Avirulence protein. Induces the hypersensitive response (HR)in rice plants carrying the resistance gene Xa10. Activity depends on the presence of the core repeat domains; replacement with repeat domains from other proteins (AvrBs3 of X.euvesicatoria (AC P14727) or AvrXa7 of this organism) does not elicit the HR. Probably acts as a transcription factor in its host plant (rice) to induce plant resistance or disease. From Xanthomonas oryzae pv. oryzae.
    569..616     -  CDS            lacI (fragment): lac repressor; lacI; The lac repressor binds to the lac operator to inhibit transcription in E. coli. This inhibition can be relieved by adding lactose or isopropyl-β-D-thiogalactopyranoside (IPTG).
    653..693     -  rep_origin     RSF ori (fragment): Plasmids containing the RSF 1030 origin of replication can be propagated in E. coli cells that contain additional plasmids with compatible origins.
    771..1359    -  rep_origin     ori: high-copy-number ColE1/pMB1/pBR322/pUC origin of replication
   1530..2390    -  CDS            AmpR: β-lactamase; bla; confers resistance to ampicillin, carbenicillin, and related antibiotics
   2391..2495    -  promoter       AmpR promoter: bla
>Addgene plasmid #87463 | HD-6 | addgene full sequence | sequence record 180945 | Addgene NGS Result
CTAAATTGTAAGCGTTAATATTTTGTTAAAATTCGCGTTAAATTTTTGTTAAATCAGCTCATTTTTTAAC
CAATAGGCCGAAATCGGCAAAATCCCTTATAAATCAAAAGAATAGACCGAGATAGGGTTGAGTGGCCGCT
ACAGGGCGCTCCCATTCGCCATTCAGGCTGCGCAACTGTTGGGAAGGGCGTTTCGGTGCGGGCCTCTTCG
CTATTACGCCAGCTGGCGAAAGGGGGATGTGCTGCAAGGCGATTAAGTTGGGTAACGCCAGGGTTTTCCC
AGTCACGACGTTGTAAAACGACGGCCAGTGAGCGCGACGTAATACGACTCACTATAGGGCGAATTGGCGG
AAGGCCGTCAAGGCCACGTGTCTTGTCAGAGCTCGTATCCTGCAGTTAACTCCTGAGCAAGTGGTCGCAA
TCGCGTCGCACGACGGGGGAAAGCAAGCCCTGGAAACCGTGCAAAGGTTGTTGCCGGTGTTGTGCCAAGC
ACATGGCTTAACACCGGATCAAGTCGTGCTGCAGGATACGGTACCTGGAGCACAAGACTGGCCTCATGGG
CCTTCCGCTCACTGCCCGCTTTCCAGTCGGGAAACCTGTCGTGCCAGCTGCATTAACATGGTCATAGCTG
TTTCCTTGCGTATTGGGCGCTCTCCGCTTCCTCGCTCACTGACTCGCTGCGCTCGGTCGTTCGGGTAAAG
CCTGGGGTGCCTAATGAGCAAAAGGCCAGCAAAAGGCCAGGAACCGTAAAAAGGCCGCGTTGCTGGCGTT
TTTCCATAGGCTCCGCCCCCCTGACGAGCATCACAAAAATCGACGCTCAAGTCAGAGGTGGCGAAACCCG
ACAGGACTATAAAGATACCAGGCGTTTCCCCCTGGAAGCTCCCTCGTGCGCTCTCCTGTTCCGACCCTGC
CGCTTACCGGATACCTGTCCGCCTTTCTCCCTTCGGGAAGCGTGGCGCTTTCTCATAGCTCACGCTGTAG
GTATCTCAGTTCGGTGTAGGTCGTTCGCTCCAAGCTGGGCTGTGTGCACGAACCCCCCGTTCAGCCCGAC
CGCTGCGCCTTATCCGGTAACTATCGTCTTGAGTCCAACCCGGTAAGACACGACTTATCGCCACTGGCAG
CAGCCACTGGTAACAGGATTAGCAGAGCGAGGTATGTAGGCGGTGCTACAGAGTTCTTGAAGTGGTGGCC
TAACTACGGCTACACTAGAAGAACAGTATTTGGTATCTGCGCTCTGCTGAAGCCAGTTACCTTCGGAAAA
AGAGTTGGTAGCTCTTGATCCGGCAAACAAACCACCGCTGGTAGCGGTGGTTTTTTTGTTTGCAAGCAGC
AGATTACGCGCAGAAAAAAAGGATCTCAAGAAGATCCTTTGATCTTTTCTACGGGGTCTGACGCTCAGTG
GAACGAAAACTCACGTTAAGGGATTTTGGTCATGAGATTATCAAAAAGGATCTTCACCTAGATCCTTTTA
AATTAAAAATGAAGTTTTAAATCAATCTAAAGTATATATGAGTAAACTTGGTCTGACAGTTACCAATGCT
TAATCAGTGAGGCACCTATCTCAGCGATCTGTCTATTTCGTTCATCCATAGTTGCCTGACTCCCCGTCGT
GTAGATAACTACGATACGGGAGGGCTTACCATCTGGCCCCAGTGCTGCAATGATACCGCGAGAACCACGC
TCACCGGCTCCAGATTTATCAGCAATAAACCAGCCAGCCGGAAGGGCCGAGCGCAGAAGTGGTCCTGCAA
CTTTATCCGCCTCCATCCAGTCTATTAATTGTTGCCGGGAAGCTAGAGTAAGTAGTTCGCCAGTTAATAG
TTTGCGCAACGTTGTTGCCATTGCTACAGGCATCGTGGTGTCACGCTCGTCGTTTGGTATGGCTTCATTC
AGCTCCGGTTCCCAACGATCAAGGCGAGTTACATGATCCCCCATGTTGTGCAAAAAAGCGGTTAGCTCCT
TCGGTCCTCCGATCGTTGTCAGAAGTAAGTTGGCCGCAGTGTTATCACTCATGGTTATGGCAGCACTGCA
TAATTCTCTTACTGTCATGCCATCCGTAAGATGCTTTTCTGTGACTGGTGAGTACTCAACCAAGTCATTC
TGAGAATAGTGTATGCGGCGACCGAGTTGCTCTTGCCCGGCGTCAATACGGGATAATACCGCGCCACATA
GCAGAACTTTAAAAGTGCTCATCATTGGAAAACGTTCTTCGGGGCGAAAACTCTCAAGGATCTTACCGCT
GTTGAGATCCAGTTCGATGTAACCCACTCGTGCACCCAACTGATCTTCAGCATCTTTTACTTTCACCAGC
GTTTCTGGGTGAGCAAAAACAGGAAGGCAAAATGCCGCAAAAAAGGGAATAAGGGCGACACGGAAATGTT
GAATACTCATACTCTTCCTTTTTCAATATTATTGAAGCATTTATCAGGGTTATTGTCTCATGAGCGGATA
CATATTTGAATGTATTTAGAAAAATAAACAAATAGGGGTTCCGCGCACATTTCCCCGAAAAGTGCCAC
