>Addgene plasmid #87463 | HD-6 | depositor partial sequence | sequence record 170576 | HD-6 RVD flanked by BciVI sites
GTATCCTGCAGTTAACTCCTGAGCAAGTGGTCGCAATCGCGTCGCACGACGGGGGAAAGCAAGCCCTGGA
AACCGTGCAAAGGTTGTTGCCGGTGTTGTGCCAAGCACATGGCTTAACACCGGATCAAGTCGTGCTGCAG
GATAC
